Addgene plasmid #123869: MTK6_015
Purpose: Encodes Woodchuck Hepatitis Virus (WHP) Posttranscriptional Regulatory Element (WPRE) to be used in the MTK system
Depositing lab: Hana El-Samad. Depositing organization: University of California, San Francisco (UCSF). Publication: A Toolkit for Rapid Modular Construction of Biological Circuits in Mammalian Cells. Fonseca JP, Bonny AR, Kumar GR, Ng AH, Town J, Wu QC, Aslankoohi E, Chen SY, Dods G, Harrigan P, Osimiri LC, Kistler AL, El-Samad H. ACS Synth Biol. 2019 Nov 15;8(11):2593-2606. doi: 10.1021/acssynbio.9b00322. Epub 2019 Nov 5. PubMed 31686495.
Backbone
  Vector backbone: MTK0_027
  Vector type: Mammalian Expression
Growth in bacteria
  Bacterial resistance: Chloramphenicol, 25 μg/mL
  Growth temperature: 37°C
  Growth strain: DH5alpha
  Copy number: Unknown
Gene/Insert
  Gene/Insert name: WPRE
  Species: Synthetic
  Cloning method: Restriction Enzyme; 5′ cloning site unknown (unknown if destroyed); 3′ cloning site unknown (unknown if destroyed)
Terms and licenses: Academic/Nonprofit Terms; Industry Terms: Not Available to Industry
Depositor comments: Type 6 parts can be components of the destination backbone such as resistance cassette, nuclear marker, integrase recognition sites in the MTK Please visit https://www.biorxiv.org/content/10.1101/506188v2 for BioRxiv preprint
How to cite: MTK6_015 was a gift from Hana El-Samad (Addgene plasmid # 123869 ; http://n2t.net/addgene:123869 ; RRID:Addgene_123869)
