[The description below was written by a language model from this plasmid's Addgene catalogue record and pLannotate feature annotations shown in this document.]
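Description:
MTK6_015 is a small part plasmid (about 2.2 kb) from the Mammalian Toolkit (MTK), a modular system for hierarchical assembly of genetic circuits for mammalian cells. It is built on the MTK0_027 part-entry backbone and, although catalogued as a mammalian expression vector, it is not an expression construct in itself. It carries no mammalian promoter, coding sequence or polyadenylation signal, and serves only as a bacterial storage vehicle for a single reusable DNA part. Propagation in E. coli relies on a high-copy ColE1/pUC-type origin of replication. Selection is by chloramphenicol, conferred by the cat (chloramphenicol acetyltransferase) gene driven by its native cat promoter and followed by a minimal lambda t0 terminator.

The payload is the woodchuck hepatitis virus posttranscriptional regulatory element (WPRE), an RNA element of roughly 580 bp. When placed in the 3′ untranslated region of a transcript, it generally enhances transgene expression by promoting mRNA processing, stability and nuclear export. In the toolkit's numbering this is a type 6 part, a position the depositor describes as reserved for components of the destination backbone such as resistance cassettes, nuclear markers or integrase recognition sites. The WPRE is therefore meant to be excised and combined with other typed parts to build a destination vector or larger assembly. The record lists restriction enzyme cloning but does not state the flanking cloning sites or overhangs, and none are annotated in the feature table, so the exact junctions used for assembly cannot be given here.
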