Features (pLannotate 1.2.2; 5 found; start..end, strand, type, name):
     98..686     +  rep_origin     ori: high-copy-number ColE1/pMB1/pBR322/pUC origin of replication
    802..1379    +  misc_feature   WPRE: woodchuck hepatitis virus posttranscriptional regulatory element
   1397..1431    -  terminator     lambda t0 terminator: minimal transcription terminator from phage lambda (Scholtissek and Grosse, 1987)
   1505..2161    -  CDS            cat: CAT_ECOLX - Experimental evidence at protein level: Swiss-Prot protein existence level 1. This enzyme is an effector of chloramphenicol resistance in bacteria. From Escherichia coli. This protein is used as a marker in many commonly used cloning vectors, such as pACYC184.
   2162..14      -  promoter       cat promoter (across the origin): promoter of the E. coli cat gene encoding chloramphenicol acetyltransferase
>Addgene plasmid #123869 | MTK6_015 | addgene full sequence | sequence record 249819 | Addgene NGS Result
ACCTCTTACGTGCCCGATCAATCATGACCAAAATCCCTTAACGTGAGTTTTCGTTCCACTGAGCGTCAGA
CCCCGTAGAAAAGATCAAAGGATCTTCTTGAGATCCTTTTTTTCTGCGCGTAATCTGCTGCTTGCAAACA
AAAAAACCACCGCTACCAGCGGTGGTTTGTTTGCCGGATCAAGAGCTACCAACTCTTTTTCCGAAGGTAA
CTGGCTTCAGCAGAGCGCAGATACCAAATACTGTTCTTCTAGTGTAGCCGTAGTTAGGCCACCACTTCAA
GAACTCTGTAGCACCGCCTACATACCTCGCTCTGCTAATCCTGTTACCAGTGGCTGCTGCCAGTGGCGAT
AAGTCGTGTCTTACCGGGTTGGACTCAAGACGATAGTTACCGGATAAGGCGCAGCGGTCGGGCTGAACGG
GGGGTTCGTGCACACAGCCCAGCTTGGAGCGAACGACCTACACCGAACTGAGATACCTACAGCGTGAGCT
ATGAGAAAGCGCCACGCTTCCCGAAGGGAGAAAGGCGGACAGGTATCCGGTAAGCGGCAGGGTCGGAACA
GGAGAGCGCACGAGGGAGCTTCCAGGGGGAAACGCCTGGTATCTTTATAGTCCTGTCGGGTTTCGCCACC
TCTGACTTGAGCGTCGATTTTTGTGATGCTCGTCAGGGGGGCGGAGCCTATGGAAAAACGCCAGCAACGC
GGCCTTTTTACGGTTCCTGGCCTTTTGCTGGCCTTTTGCTCACATGTTCTTTCCTGCGTTATCCCCTGAT
TCTGTGGATAACCGTAGTCGGTCTCATACACAATCAACCTCTGGATTACAAAATTTGTGAAAGATTGACT
GGTATTCTTAACTATGTTGCTCCTTTTACGCTATGTGGATACGCTGCTTTAATGCCTTTGTATCATGCTA
TTGCTTCCCGTATGGCTTTCATTTTCTCCTCCTTGTATAAATCCTGGTTGCTGTCTCTTTATGAGGAGTT
GTGGCCCGTTGTCAGGCAACGTGGCGTGGTGTGCACTGTGTTTGCTGACGCAACCCCCACTGGTTGGGGC
ATTGCCACCACCTGTCAGCTCCTTTCCGGGACTTTCGCTTTCCCCCTCCCTATTGCCACGGCGGAACTCA
TCGCCGCCTGCCTTGCCCGCTGCTGGACAGGGGCTCGGCTGTTGGGCACTGACAATTCCGTGGTGTTGTC
GGGGAAGCTGACGTCCTTTCCATGGCTGCTCGCCTGTGTTGCCACCTGGATTCTGCGCGGGACGTCCTTC
TGCTACGTCCCTTCGGCCCTCAATCCAGCGGACCTTCCTTCCCGCGGCCTGCTGCCGGCTCTGCGGCCTC
TTCCGCGTCTTCGCCTTCGCCCTCAGACGAGTCGGATCTCCCTTTGGGCGAGTTGAGACCAGACCAATAA
AAAACGCCCGGCGGCAACCGAGCGTTCTGAACAAATCCAGATGGAGTTCTGAGGTCATTACTGGATCTAT
CAACAGGAGTCCAAGCGAGCTCGATATCAAATTACGCCCCGCCCTGCCACTCATCGCAGTACTGTTGTAA
TTCATTAAGCATTCTGCCGACATGGAAGCCATCACAAACGGCATGATGAACCTGAATCGCCAGCGGCATC
AGCACCTTGTCGCCTTGCGTATAATATTTGCCCATGGTGAAAACGGGGGCGAAGAAGTTGTCCATATTGG
CCACGTTTAAATCAAAACTGGTGAAACTCACCCAGGGATTGGCTGAAACGAAAAACATATTCTCAATAAA
CCCTTTAGGGAAATAGGCCAGGTTTTCACCGTAACACGCCACATCTTGCGAATATATGTGTAGAAACTGC
CGGAAATCGTCGTGGTATTCACTCCAGAGCGATGAAAACGTTTCAGTTTGCTCATGGAAAACGGTGTAAC
AAGGGTGAACACTATCCCATATCACCAGCTCACCGTCTTTCATTGCCATACGAAATTCCGGATGAGCATT
CATCAGGCGGGCAAGAATGTGAATAAAGGCCGGATAAAACTTGTGCTTATTTTTCTTTACGGTCTTTAAA
AAGGCCGTAATATCCAGCTGAACGGTCTGGTTATAGGTACATTGAGCAACTGACTGAAATGCCTCAAAAT
GTTCTTTACGATGCCATTGGGATATATCAACGGTGGTATATCCAGTGATTTTTTTCTCCATTTTAGCTTC
CTTAGCTCCTGAAAATCTCGATAACTCAAAAAATACGCCCGGTAGTGATCTTATTTCATTATGGTGAAAG
TTGGA
